>Addgene plasmid #247399 | cwby0049 | addgene full sequence | sequence record 493142 | Addgene NGS Result
ACTCCTGCATTAGGAAGCAGCCCAGTAGTAGGTTGAGGCCGTTGAGCACCGCCGCCGCAAGGAATGGTGC
ATGCAAGGAGATGGCGCCCAACAGTCCCCCGGCCACGGGGCCTGCCACCATACCCACGCCGAAACAAGCG
CTCATGAGCCCGAAGTGGCGAGCCCGATCTTCCCCATCGGTGATGTCGGCGATATAGGCGCCAGCAACCG
CACCTGTGGCGCCGGTGATGCCGGCCACGATGCGTCCGGCGTAGAGGATCGAGATCGATCTCGATCCCGC
GAAATTAATACGACTCACTATAGGGGAATTGTGAGCGGATAACAATTCCCCTCTAGAAATAATTTTGTTT
AACTTTAAGAAGGAGATATACATATGGTGAAACCGATTACCGAAGAAGATGTGCGCGAAGCGGCGACCGC
AGCATCTCCAGATTATGAAGTGGGCGAAGCGAAACTGATTGATGAAGAAAACAACCTCTGGTTCGTGACC
CTGTATAAAGGCGATCAGAAAATTTATGCGCTGATTGAAGATAAGAACGGCGAATTTACCGTGCATCAGA
TTGAACTGGGATCAGGAGGAGACCGGTAATAAAAAGCGTATTACAGTGACAGTTGACAGCGACAGCTATC
AGTTGCTCAAGGCATATATGATGTCAATATCTCCGGTCTGGTATGCACAACCAAGAATGAAGCCCATGCA
GTTTAAGGTTTACACCTATAAAAGAGAGAGCCGTTATCGTCTGTTTGTGGATGTACAGAGTGATATTATT
GACACGCCCGGGCGACGGATGGTGATCCCCCTGGCCAGTGCACGTCTGCTGTCAGATAAAGTCTCCCGTG
AACTTTACCCGGTGGTGCATATCGGGGATGAAAGCTGGCGCATGATGACCACCGATATGGCCAGTGTGCC
GGTTTCCGTTATCGGGGAAGAAGTGGCTGATCTCAGCCACCGCGAAAATGACATCAAAAACGCCATTAAC
CTGATGTTCTGGGGAATATGAACGGTCTCGTTCCCATCATTGGGGCAGCACCCACCACCACCACCACCAC
TAATGATAATGAGATCCGGCTGCTAACAAAGCCCGAAAGGAAGCTGAGTTGGCTGCTGCCACCGCTGAGC
AATAACTAGCATAACCCCTTGGGGCCTCTAAACGGGTCTTGAGGGGTTTTTTGCTGAAAGGAGGAACTAT
ATCCGGATTGGCGAATGGG
[124 nt withheld, positions 1210-1333]
C
[91 nt withheld, positions 1335-1425]
A
[49 nt withheld, positions 1427-1475]
CCTTTGACGTTGGAGTCCACGTTCTTT
[37 nt withheld, positions 1503-1539]
ACCCTATCTCGGTCTATTCTTTTGATTTATAAGGGATTTTGCCGATTTCGGCCTATTGGTTAAAAAATGA
GCTGATTTAACAAAAATTTAACGCGAATTTTAACAAAATATTAACGCTTACAATTTAGGTGGCACTTTTC
GGGGAAATGTGCGCGGAACCCCTATTTGTTTATTTTTCTAAATACATTCAAATATGTATCCGCTCATGAA
TTAATTCTTAGAAAAACTCATCGAGCATCAAATGAAACTGCAATTTATTCATATCAGGATTATCAATACC
ATATTTTTGAAAAAGCCGTTTCTGTAATGAAGGAGAAAACTCACCGAGGCAGTTCCATAGGATGGCAAGA
TCCTGGTATCGGTCTGCGATTCCGACTCGTCCAACATCAATACAACCTATTAATTTCCCCTCGTCAAAAA
TAAGGTTATCAAGTGAGAAATCACCATGAGTGACGACTGAATCCGGTGAGAATGGCAAAAGTTTATGCAT
TTCTTTCCAGACTTGTTCAACAGGCCAGCCATTACGCTCGTCATCAAAATCACTCGCATCAACCAAACCG
TTATTCATTCGTGATTGCGCCTGAGCGAGACGAAATACGCGATCGCTGTTAAAAGGACAATTACAAACAG
GAATCGAATGCAACCGGCGCAGGAACACTGCCAGCGCATCAACAATATTTTCACCTGAATCAGGATATTC
TTCTAATACCTGGAATGCTGTTTTCCCGGGGATCGCAGTGGTGAGTAACCATGCATCATCAGGAGTACGG
ATAAAATGCTTGATGGTCGGAAGAGGCATAAATTCCGTCAGCCAGTTTAGTCTGACCATCTCATCTGTAA
CATCATTGGCAACGCTACCTTTGCCATGTTTCAGAAACAACTCTGGCGCATCGGGCTTCCCATACAATCG
ATAGATTGTCGCACCTGATTGCCCGACATTATCGCGAGCCCATTTATACCCATATAAATCAGCATCCATG
TTGGAATTTAATCGCGGCCTAGAGCAAGACGTTTCCCGTTGAATATGGCTCATAACACCCCTTGTATTAC
TGTTTATGTAAGCAGACAGTTTTATTGTTCATGACCAAAATCCCTTAACGTGAGTTTTCGTTCCACTGAG
CGTCAGACCCCGTAGAAAAGATCAAAGGATCTTCTTGAGATCCTTTTTTTCTGCGCGTAATCTGCTGCTT
GCAAACAAAAAAACCACCGCTACCAGCGGTGGTTTGTTTGCCGGATCAAGAGCTACCAACTCTTTTTCCG
AAGGTAACTGGCTTCAGCAGAGCGCAGATACCAAATACTGTCCTTCTAGTGTAGCCGTAGTTAGGCCACC
ACTTCAAGAACTCTGTAGCACCGCCTACATACCTCGCTCTGCTAATCCTGTTACCAGTGGCTGCTGCCAG
TGGCGATAAGTCGTGTCTTACCGGGTTGGACTCAAGACGATAGTTACCGGATAAGGCGCAGCGGTCGGGC
TGAACGGGGGGTTCGTGCACACAGCCCAGCTTGGAGCGAACGACCTACACCGAACTGAGATACCTACAGC
GTGAGCTATGAGAAAGCGCCACGCTTCCCGAAGGGAGAAAGGCGGACAGGTATCCGGTAAGCGGCAGGGT
CGGAACAGGAGAGCGCACGAGGGAGCTTCCAGGGGGAAACGCCTGGTATCTTTATAGTCCTGTCGGGTTT
CGCCACCTCTGACTTGAGCGTCGATTTTTGTGATGCTCGTCAGGGGGGCGGAGCCTATGGAAAAACGCCA
GCAACGCGGCCTTTTTACGGTTCCTGGCCTTTTGCTGGCCTTTTGCTCACATGTTCTTTCCTGCGTTATC
CCCTGATTCTGTGGATAACCGTATTACCGCCTTTGAGTGAGCTGATACCGCTCGCCGCAGCCGAACGACC
GAGCGCAGCGAGTCAGTGAGCGAGGAAGCGGAAGAGCGCCTGATGCGGTATTTTCTCCTTACGCATCTGT
GCGGTATTTCACACCGCAATGGTGCACTCTCAGTACAATCTGCTCTGATGCCGCATAGTTAAGCCAGTAT
ACACTCCGCTATCGCTACGTGACTGGGTCATGGCTGCGCCCCGACACCCGCCAACACCCGCTGACGCGCC
CTGACGGGCTTGTCTGCTCCCGGCATCCGCTTACAGACAAGCTGTGACCGTCTCCGGGAGCTGCATGTGT
CAGAGGTTTTCACCGTCATCACCGAAACGCGCGAGGCAGCTGCGGTAAAGCTCATCAGCGTGGTCGTGAA
GCGATTCACAGATGTCTGCCTGTTCATCCGCGTCCAGCTCGTTGAGTTTCTCCAGAAGCGTTAATGTCTG
GCTTCTGATAAAGCGGGCCATGTTAAGGGCGGTTTTTTCCTGTTTGGTCACTGATGCCTCCGTGTAAGGG
GGATTTCTGTTCATGGGGGTAATGATACCGATGAAACGAGAGAGGATGCTCACGATACGGGTTACTGATG
ATGAACATGCCCGGTTACTGGAACGTTGTGAGGGTAAACAACTGGCGGTATGGATGCGGCGGGACCAGAG
AAAAATCACTCAGGGTCAATGCCAGCGCTTCGTTAATACAGATGTAGGTGTTCCACAGGGTAGCCAGCAG
CATCCTGCGATGCAGATCCGGAACATAATGGTGCAGGGCGCTGACTTCCGCGTTTCCAGACTTTACGAAA
CACGGAAACCGAAGACCATTCATGTTGTTGCTCAGGTCGCAGACGTTTTGCAGCAGCAGTCGCTTCACGT
TCGCTCGCGTATCGGTGATTCATTCTGCTAACCAGTAAGGCAACCCCGCCAGCCTAGCCGGGTCCTCAAC
GACAGGAGCACGATCATGCGCACCCGTGGGGCCGCCATGCCGGCGATAATGGCCTGCTTCTCGCCGAAAC
GTTTGGTGGCGGGACCAGTGACGAAGGCTTGAGCGAGGGCGTGCAAGATTCCGAATACCGCAAGCGACAG
GCCGATCATCGTCGCGCTCCAGCGAAAGCGGTCCTCGCCGAAAATGACCCAGAGCGCTGCCGGCACCTGT
CCTACGAGTTGCATGATAAAGAAGACAGTCATAAGTGCGGCGACGATAGTCATGCCCCGCGCCCACCGGA
AGGAGCTGACTGGGTTGAAGGCTCTCAAGGGCATCGGTCGAGATCCCGGTGCCTAATGAGTGAGCTAACT
TACATTAATTGCGTTGCGCTCACTGCCCGCTTTCCAGTCGGGAAACCTGTCGTGCCAGCTGCATTAATGA
ATCGGCCAACGCGCGGGGAGAGGCGGTTTGCGTATTGGGCGCCAGGGTGGTTTTTCTTTTCACCAGTGAG
ACGGGCAACAGCTGATTGCCCTTCACCGCCTGGCCCTGAGAGAGTTGCAGCAAGCGGTCCACGCTGGTTT
GCCCCAGCAGGCGAAAATCCTGTTTGATGGTGGTTAACGGCGGGATATAACATGAGCTGTCTTCGGTATC
GTCGTATCCCACTACCGAGATGTCCGCACCAACGCGCAGCCCGGACTCGGTAATGGCGCGCATTGCGCCC
AGCGCCATCTGATCGTTGGCAACCAGCATCGCAGTGGGAACGATGCCCTCATTCAGCATTTGCATGGTTT
GTTGAAAACCGGACATGGCACTCCAGTCGCCTTCCCGTTCCGCTATCGGCTGAATTTGATTGCGAGTGAG
ATATTTATGCCAGCCAGCCAGACGCAGACGCGCCGAGACAGAACTTAATGGGCCCGCTAACAGCGCGATT
TGCTGGTGACCCAATGCGACCAGATGCTCCACGCCCAGTCGCGTACCGTCTTCATGGGAGAAAATAATAC
TGTTGATGGGTGTCTGGTCAGAGACATCAAGAAATAACGCCGGAACATTAGTGCAGGCAGCTTCCACAGC
AATGGCATCCTGGTCATCCAGCGGATAGTTAATGATCAGCCCACTGACGCGTTGCGCGAGAAGATTGTGC
ACCGCCGCTTTACAGGCTTCGACGCCGCTTCGTTCTACCATCGACACCACCACGCTGGCACCCAGTTGAT
CGGCGCGAGATTTAATCGCCGCGACAATTTGCGACGGCGCGTGCAGGGCCAGACTGGAGGTGGCAACGCC
AATCAGCAACGACTGTTTGCCCGCCAGTTGTTGTGCCACGCGGTTGGGAATGTAATTCAGCTCCGCCATC
GCCGCTTCCACTTTTTCCCGCGTTTTCGCAGAAACGTGGCTGGCCTGGTTCACCACGCGGGAAACGGTCT
GATAAGAGACACCGGCATACTCTGCGACATCGTATAACGTTACTGGTTTCACATTCACCACCCTGAATTG
ACTCTCTTCCGGGCGCTATCATGCCATACCGCGAAAGGTTTTGCGCCATTCGATGGTGTCCGGGATCTCG
ACGCTCTCCCTTATGCG
Features (pLannotate 1.2.2; 20 found; start..end, strand, type, name):
    286..304     +  promoter       T7 promoter: promoter for bacteriophage T7 RNA polymerase
    305..329     +  protein_bind   lac operator: The lac repressor binds to the lac operator to inhibit transcription in E. coli. This inhibition can be relieved by adding lactose or isopropyl-β-D-thiogalactopyranoside (IPTG). lac repressor encoded by lacI
    344..366     +  RBS            RBS: efficient ribosome binding site from bacteriophage T7 gene 10 (Olins and Rangwala, 1989)
    591..662     +  CDS            ccdA (fragment): CCDA_ECO57 - Also known as H, letA. Experimental evidence at protein level: Swiss-Prot protein existence level 1. Antitoxin component of a type II toxin-antitoxin (TA) system which inhibits the post-segregational killing (PSK) of plasmid-free cells, also referred to as a plasmid addiction system. Binds to and blocks the activity of CcdB; will also remove bound CcdB protein from the CcdB-GyrA complex by forming a CcdA-CcdB complex, a process termed rejuvenation. Functions as a transcriptional corepressor for the ccdAB operon, repression also requires CcdB (By similarity). From Escherichia coli
    696..998     +  CDS            ccdB: CCDB_ECOLI - Also known as G, letB, letD. Experimental evidence at protein level: Swiss-Prot protein existence level 1. Toxic component of a type II toxin-antitoxin (TA) system, functioning in plasmid maintainence. Responsible for the post- segregational killing (PSK) of plasmid-free cells, also referred to as a plasmid addiction system. Half-life of over 2 hours. Cell killing by CcdB is accompanied by filamentation, defects in chromosome and plasmid segregation, defects in cell division, formation of anucleate cells, decreased DNA synthesis and plasmid loss. Interferes with the activity of DN
   1032..1050    +  CDS            9xHis (fragment): 9xHis affinity tag
   1069..1118    +  CDS            SET1 (fragment): solubility-enhancement tag derived from T7 phage gene 10B
   1126..1173    +  terminator     T7 terminator: transcription terminator for bacteriophage T7 RNA polymerase
   1210..1638    +  rep_origin     f1 ori (sequence partly withheld): f1 bacteriophage origin of replication; arrow indicates direction of (+) strand synthesis
   1691..1748    +  promoter       AmpR promoter (fragment): bla
   1757..2572    -  CDS            KanR: aminoglycoside phosphotransferase; aph(3')-Ia; confers resistance to kanamycin in bacteria or G418 (Geneticin®) in eukaryotes
   2694..3282    +  rep_origin     ori: high-copy-number ColE1/pMB1/pBR322/pUC origin of replication
   3468..3607    -  misc_feature   bom: basis of mobility region from pBR322
   3709..3900    -  CDS            rop: Rop protein, which maintains plasmids at low copy number; rop
   3917..4297    +  CDS            YPB1_ECOLX: Protein predicted: Swiss-Prot protein existence level 4. From Escherichia coli.
   4369..4660    -  CDS            TcR (fragment): tetracycline efflux protein; tet; confers resistance to tetracycline
   4675..4696    -  protein_bind   CAP binding site: CAP binding activates transcription in the presence of cAMP. E. coli catabolite activator protein
   4709..5791    -  CDS            lacI: lac repressor; lacI; The lac repressor binds to the lac operator to inhibit transcription in E. coli. This inhibition can be relieved by adding lactose or isopropyl-β-D-thiogalactopyranoside (IPTG).
   5792..5869    -  promoter       lacI promoter: lacI
   5877..260     -  CDS            TcR (fragment) (across the origin): tetracycline efflux protein; tet; confers resistance to tetracycline
