[The description below was written by a language model from this plasmid's Addgene catalogue record and pLannotate feature annotations shown in this document.]
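Description:
cwby0049 is a pET29-based bacterial expression vector built as a Golden Gate assembly (GGA) entry plasmid for cloning designed proteins. It carries the usual pET framework: a ColE1/pMB1-type origin together with the bom site and rop gene, an f1 origin, and a kanamycin resistance gene (aph(3')-Ia) for selection. A lacI gene with its own promoter supplies lac repressor, which acts on the lac operator placed directly after the T7 promoter, so that expression is IPTG-inducible in hosts providing T7 RNA polymerase. A T7 gene 10 ribosome binding site follows the operator, and a T7 terminator closes the cassette. Short fragments annotated as tetracycline resistance gene and related pBR322 sequence appear to be backbone remnants rather than functional markers.

According to the purpose line, the expression cassette reads AGGA overhang, HALC2_059, a GS linker, then a promoter-driven ccdB dropout, a TTCC overhang, a SNAC tag and a 6xHis tag. The feature table supports this layout: an unannotated stretch after the RBS is where the HALC2_059 fusion partner would be expected to lie (the record does not explain what this synthetic element is), followed by a ccdA fragment and the complete ccdB toxin gene, then a His-tag annotation just before the terminator. CcdB poisons DNA gyrase, so it serves as a counter-selection marker. When an insert replaces the dropout during Golden Gate assembly, only correctly assembled plasmids yield colonies in ccdB-sensitive strains. The resulting product would be the design fused N-terminally to HALC2_059 and C-terminally to a SNAC sequence (a chemically cleavable tag) and a His tag for affinity purification. The associated publication concerns scaling up experimental characterization of designed proteins, which fits use in high-throughput cloning and expression.
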