Addgene plasmid #247399: cwby0049
Purpose: GGA cloning AGGA-HALC2_059-GS-promoter-ccdb-TTCC-SNAC-6xhis
Depositing lab: David Baker. Publication: Accelerating protein design by scaling experimental characterization. Qian J, Milles LF, Wicky BIM, Ragotte RJ, Motmaen A, Borst AJ, Skotheim R, Ols S, Coventry B, Li X, Kibler RD, Goreshnik I, Exposit M, Lore K, Stewart L, Baker D. Nat Commun. 2026 Aug 20;17(1):9945. doi: 10.1038/s41467-026-76740-9. PubMed 42754580.
Backbone
  Vector backbone: pET29
  Vector type: Bacterial Expression
Growth in bacteria
  Bacterial resistance: Kanamycin, 50 μg/mL
  Growth temperature: 37°C
  Growth strain: NEB Stable
  Copy number: Unknown
Gene/Insert
  Gene/Insert name: ccdb
  Species: Synthetic
  Promoter: T7
  Cloning method: Golden Gate
Terms and licenses: Academic/Nonprofit Terms; Industry Terms: Not Available to Industry
Depositor comments: Please visit https://doi.org/10.1101/2025.08.05.668824 for bioRxiv preprint.
How to cite: cwby0049 was a gift from David Baker (Addgene plasmid # 247399 ; http://n2t.net/addgene:247399 ; RRID:Addgene_247399)
